>Addgene plasmid #80459 | SPS-7942 | depositor full sequence | sequence record 151489 | SPS-7942 sequence 11854 bps
CTAGCAAGCTTGGCCGGATCCGGCCGGATCCGGGAGTTTGTAGAAACGCAAAAAGGCCATCCGTCAGGAT
GGCCTTCTGCTTAATTTGATGCCTGGCAGTTTATGGCGGGCGTCCTGCCCGCCACCCTCCGGGCCGTTGC
TTCGCAACGTTCAAATCCGCTCCCGGCGGATTTGTCCTACTCAGGAGAGCGTTCACCGACAAACAACAGA
TAAAACGAAAGGCCCAGTCTTTCGACTGAGCCTTTCGTTTTATTTGATGCCTGGCAGTTCCCTACTCTCG
CATGGGGAGACCCCACACTACCATCGGCGCTACGGCGTTTCACTTCTGAGTTCGGCATGGGGTCAGGTGG
GACCACCGCGCTACTGCCGCCAGGCAAATTCTGTTTTATTGAGCCGTTACCCCACCTACTAGCTAATCCC
ATCTGGGCACATCCGATGGCAAGAGGCCCGAAGGTCCCCCTCTTTGGTCTTGCGACGTTATGCGGTATTA
GCTACCGTTTCCAGTAGTTATCCCCCTCCATCAGGCAGTTTCCCAGACATTACTCACCCGTCCGCCACTC
GTCAGCAAAGAAGCAAGCTTAGATCGACCTGCAGGGGGGGGGGGGAAAGCCACGTTGTGTCTCAAAATCT
CTGATGTTACATTGCACAAGATAAAAATATATCATCATGAACAATAAAACTGTCTGCTTACATAAACAGT
AATACAAGGGGTGTTATGAGCCATATTCAACGGGAAACGTCTTGCTCGAGGCCGCGATTAAATTCCAACA
TGGATGCTGATTTATATGGGTATAAATGGGCTCGCGATAATGTCGGGCAATCAGGTGCGACAATCTATCG
ATTGTATGGGAAGCCCGATGCGCCAGAGTTGTTTCTGAAACATGGCAAAGGTAGCGTTGCCAATGATGTT
ACAGATGAGATGGTCAGACTAAACTGGCTGACGGAATTTATGCCTCTTCCGACCATCAAGCATTTTATCC
GTACTCCTGATGATGCATGGTTACTCACCACTGCGATCCCCGGGAAAACAGCATTCCAGGTATTAGAAGA
ATATCCTGATTCAGGTGAAAATATTGTTGATGCGCTGGCAGTGTTCCTGCGCCGGTTGCATTCGATTCCT
GTTTGTAATTGTCCTTTTAACAGCGATCGCGTATTTCGTCTCGCTCAGGCGCAATCACGAATGAATAACG
GTTTGGTTGATGCGAGTGATTTTGATGACGAGCGTAATGGCTGGCCTGTTGAACAAGTCTGGAAAGAAAT
GCATAAGCTTTTGCCATTCTCACCGGATTCAGTCGTCACTCATGGTGATTTCTCACTTGATAACCTTATT
TTTGACGAGGGGAAATTAATAGGTTGTATTGATGTTGGACGAGTCGGAATCGCAGACCGATACCAGGATC
TTGCCATCCTATGGAACTGCCTCGGTGAGTTTTCTCCTTCATTACAGAAACGGCTTTTTCAAAAATATGG
TATTGATAATCCTGATATGAATAAATTGCAGTTTCATTTGATGCTCGATGAGTTTTTCTAATCAGAATTG
GTTAATTGGTTGTAACACTGGCAGAGCATTACGCTGACTTGACGGGACGGCGGCTTTGTTGAATAAATCG
AACTTTTGCTGAGTTGAAGGATCAGATCACGCATCTTCCCGACAACGCAGACCGTTCCGTGGCAAAGCAA
AAGTTCAAAATCACCAACTGGTCCACCTACAACAAAGCTCTCATCAACCGTGGCTCCCTCACTTTCTGGC
TGGATGATGGGGCGATTCAGGCCTGGTATGAGTCAGCAACACCTTCTTCACGAGGCAGACCTCAGCGCCC
CCCCCCCCCTGCAGGTCGATCTGGTAACCCCAGCGCGGTTGCTACCAAGTAGTGACCCGCTTCGTGATGC
AAAATCCGCTGACGATATTCGGGCGATCGCTGCTGAATGCCATCGAGCAGTAACGTGGCACCCCGCCCCT
GCCAAGTCACCGCATCCAGACTGAACAGCACCAAGAGGCTAAAACCCAATCCCGCCGGTAGCAGCGGAGA
ACTACCCAGCATTGGTCCCACCAAAGCTAATGCCGTCGTGGTAAAAATCGCGATCGCCGTCAGACTCAAG
CCCAGTTCGCTCATGCTTCCTCATCTAGGTCACAGTCTTCGGCGATCGCATCGATCTGATGCTGCAGCAA
GCGTTTTCCATACCGGCGATCGCGCCGTCGCCCTTTCGCTGCCGTGGCCCGCTTACGAGCTCGTTTATCG
ACCACGATCGCATCCAAATCCGCGATCGCTTCCCAGTCCGGCAATTCAGTCTGGGGCGTCCGTTTCATTA
ATCCTGATCAGGCACGAAATTGCTGTGCGTAGTATCGCGCATAGCGGCCAGCCTCTGCCAACAGCGCATC
GTGATTGCCTGCCTCAACAATCTGGCCGCGCTCCATCACCAAGATGCGGCTGGCATTACGAACCGTAGCC
AGACGGTGAGCAATGATAAAGACCGTCCGTCCCTGCATCACCCGTTCTAGGGCCTCTTGCACCAAGGTTT
CGGACTCGGAATCAAGCGCCGAAGTCGCCTCATCCAGAATTAAAATGCGTGGATCCTCTACGCCGGACGC
ATCGTGGCCGGCATCACCGGCGCCACAGGTGCGGTTGCTGGCGCCTATATCGCCGACATCACCGATGGGG
AAGATCGGGCTCGCCACTTCGGGCTCATGAGCGCTTGTTTCGGCGTGGGTATGGTGGCAGGCCCCGTGGC
CGGGGGACTGTTGGGCGCCATCTCCTTGCATGCACCATTCCTTGCGGCGGCGGTGCTCAACGGCCTCAAC
CTACTACTGGGCTGCTTCCTAATGCAGGAGTCGCATAAGGGAGAGCGTCGATCGACCGATGCCCTTGAGA
GCCTTCAACCCAGTCAGCTCCTTCCGGTGGGCGCGGGGCATGACTATCGTCGCCGCACTTATGACTGTCT
TCTTTATCATGCAACTCGTAGGACAGGTGCCGGCAGCGCTCTGGGTCATTTTCGGCGAGGACCGCTTTCG
CTGGAGCGCGACGATGATCGGCCTGTCGCTTGCGGTATTCGGAATCTTGCACGCCCTCGCTCAAGCCTTC
GTCACTGGTCCCGCCACCAAACGTTTCGGCGAGAAGCAGGCCATTATCGCCGGCATGGCGGCCGACGCGC
TGGGCTACGTCTTGCTGGCGTTCGCGACGCGAGGCTGGATGGCCTTCCCCATTATGATTCTTCTCGCTTC
CGGCGGCATCGGGATGCCCGCGTTGCAGGCCATGCTGTCCAGGCAGGTAGATGACGACCATCAGGGACAG
CTTCAAGGATCGCTCGCGGCTCTTACCAGCCTAACTTCGATCACTGGACCGCTGATCGTCACGGCGATTT
ATGCCGCCTCGGCGAGCACATGGAACGGGTTGGCATGGATTGTAGGCGCCGCCCTATACCTTGTCTGCCT
CCCCGCGTTGCGTCGCGGTGCATGGAGCCGGGCCACCTCGACCTGAATGGAAGCCGGCGGCACCTCGCTA
ACGGATTCACCACTCCAAGAATTGGAGCCAATCAATTCTTGCGGAGAACTGTGAATGCGCAAACCAACCC
TTGGCAGAACATATCCATCGCGTCCGCCATCTCCAGCAGCCGCACGCGGCGCATCTCGGGCAGCGTTGGG
TCCTGGCCACGGGTGCGCATGATCGTGCTCCTGTCGTTGAGGACCCGGCTAGGCTGGCGGGGTTGCCTTA
CTGGTTAGCAGAATGAATCACCGATACGCGAGCGAACGTGAAGCGACTGCTGCTGCAAAACGTCTGCGAC
CTGAGCAACAACATGAATGGTCTTCGGTTTCCGTGTTTCGTAAAGTCTGGAAACGCGGAAGTCAGCGCCC
TGCACCATTATGTTCCGGATCTGCATCGCAGGATGCTGCTGGCTACCCTGTGGAACACCTACATCTGTAT
TAACGAAGCGCTGGCATTGACCCTGAGTGATTTTTCTCTGGTCCCGCCGCATCCATACCGCCAGTTGTTT
ACCCTCACAACGTTCCAGTAACCGGGCATGTTCATCATCAGTAACCCGTATCGTGAGCATCCTCTCTCGT
TTCATCGGTATCATTACCCCCATGAACAGAAATCCCCCTTACACGGAGGCATCAGTGACCAAACAGGAAA
AAACCGCCCTTAACATGGCCCGCTTTATCAGAAGCCAGACATTAACGCTTCTGGAGAAACTCAACGAGCT
GGACGCGGATGAACAGGCAGACATCTGTGAATCGCTTCACGACCACGCTGATGAGCTTTACCGCAGCTGC
CTCGCGCGTTTCGGTGATGACGGTGAAAACCTCTGACACATGCAGCTCCCGGAGACGGTCACAGCTTGTC
TGTAAGCGGATGCCGGGAGCAGACAAGCCCGTCAGGGCGCGTCAGCGGGTGTTGGCGGGTGTCGGGGCGC
AGCCATGACCCAGTCACGTAGCGATAGCGGAGTGTATACTGGCTTAACTATGCGGCATCAGAGCAGATTG
TACTGAGAGTGCACCATATGCGGTGTGAAATACCGCACAGATGCGTAAGGAGAAAATACCGCATCAGGCG
CTCTTCCGCTTCCTCGCTCACTGACTCGCTGCGCTCGGTCGTTCGGCTGCGGCGAGCGGTATCAGCTCAC
TCAAAGGCGGTAATACGGTTATCCACAGAATCAGGGGATAACGCAGGAAAGAACATGTGAGCAAAAGGCC
AGCAAAAGGCCAGGAACCGTAAAAAGGCCGCGTTGCTGGCGTTTTTCCATAGGCTCCGCCCCCCTGACGA
GCATCACAAAAATCGACGCTCAAGTCAGAGGTGGCGAAACCCGACAGGACTATAAAGATACCAGGCGTTT
CCCCCTGGAAGCTCCCTCGTGCGCTCTCCTGTTCCGACCCTGCCGCTTACCGGATACCTGTCCGCCTTTC
TCCCTTCGGGAAGCGTGGCGCTTTCTCATAGCTCACGCTGTAGGTATCTCAGTTCGGTGTAGGTCGTTCG
CTCCAAGCTGGGCTGTGTGCACGAACCCCCCGTTCAGCCCGACCGCTGCGCCTTATCCGGTAACTATCGT
CTTGAGTCCAACCCGGTAAGACACGACTTATCGCCACTGGCAGCAGCCACTGGTAACAGGATTAGCAGAG
CGAGGTATGTAGGCGGTGCTACAGAGTTCTTGAAGTGGTGGCCTAACTACGGCTACACTAGAAGGACAGT
ATTTGGTATCTGCGCTCTGCTGAAGCCAGTTACCTTCGGAAAAAGAGTTGGTAGCTCTTGATCCGGCAAA
CAAACCACCGCTGGTAGCGGTGGTTTTTTTGTTTGCAAGCAGCAGATTACGCGCAGAAAAAAAGGATCTC
AAGAAGATCCTTTGATCTTTTCTACGGGGTCTGACGCTCAGTGGAACGAAAACTCACGTTAAGGGATTTT
GGTCATGAGATTATCAAAAAGGATCTTCACCTAGATCCTTTTAAATTAAAAATGAAGTTTTAAATCAATC
TAAAGTATATATGAGTAAACTTGGTCTGACAGTTACCAATGCTTAATCAGTGAGGCACCTATCTCAGCGA
TCTGTCTATTTCGTTCATCCATAGTTGCCTGACTCCCCGTCGTGTAGATAACTACGATACGGGAGGGCTT
ACCATCTGGCCCCAGTGCTGCAATGATACCGCGAGACCCACGCTCACCGGCTCCAGATTTATCAGCAATA
AACCAGCCAGCCGGAAGGGCCGAGCGCAGAAGTGGTCCTGCAACTTTATCCGCCTCCATCCAGTCTATTA
ATTGTTGCCGGGAAGCTAGAGTAAGTAGTTCGCCAGTTAATAGTTTGCGCAACGTTGTTGCCATTGCTGC
AGGCATCGTGGTGTCACGCTCGTCGTTTGGTATGGCTTCATTCAGCTCCGGTTCCCAACGATCAAGGCGA
GTTACATGATCCCCCATGTTGTGCAAAAAAGCGGTTAGCTCCTTCGGTCCTCCGATCGTTGTCAGAAGTA
AGTTGGCCGCAGTGTTATCACTCATGGTTATGGCAGCACTGCATAATTCTCTTACTGTCATGCCATCCGT
AAGATGCTTTTCTGTGACTGGTGAGTACTCAACCAAGTCATTCTGAGAATAGTGTATGCGGCGACCGAGT
TGCTCTTGCCCGGCGTCAACACGGGATAATACCGCGCCACATAGCAGAACTTTAAAAGTGCTCATCATTG
GAAAACGTTCTTCGGGGCGAAAACTCTCAAGGATCTTACCGCTGTTGAGATCCAGTTCGATGTAACCCAC
TCGTGCACCCAACTGATCTTCAGCATCTTTTACTTTCACCAGCGTTTCTGGGTGAGCAAAAACAGGAAGG
CAAAATGCCGCAAAAAAGGGAATAAGGGCGACACGGAAATGTTGAATACTCATACTCTTCCTTTTTCAAT
ATTATTGAAGCATTTATCAGGGTTATTGTCTCATGAGCGGATACATATTTGAATGTATTTAGAAAAATAA
ACAAATAGGGGTTCCGCGCACATTTCCCCGAAAAGTGCCACCTGACGTCTAAGAAACCATTATTATCATG
ACATTAACCTATAAAAATAGGCGTATCACGAGGCCCTTTCGTCTTCAAGAATTAGCTTGTCATCTGCCGG
ATGAGGCAAAACCCTGCCTACGGCGCGATTACATCGTCCCAGCGCGATCGCTCTTACTGTTGATGGCTCG
TGCTTAAAAACAATGCAAACTTCACCGTTTCAGCTGGTGATTTTCGACTGTGATGGTGTGCTTGTTGATA
GCGGAACGCATCACTAATCGCGTCTTTGCAGACATGCTCAATGAACTGGGTCTGTTGGTGACTTTGGATG
ACATGTTTGAGCAGTTTGTGGGTCATTCCATGGCTGACTGTCTCAAACTAATTGAGCGACGGTTAGGCAA
TCCTCCACCCCCTGACTTTGTTCAGCACTATCAACGCCGTACCCGTATCGCGTTAGAAACGCATCTACAA
GCCGTTCCTGGGGTTGAAGAGGCTTTGGATGCTCTTGAATTGCCCTACTGTGTTGCGTCCAGTGGTGATC
ATCAAAAGATGCGAACCACACTGAGCCTGACGAAGCTCTGGCCACGATTTGAGGGACGAATCTTCAGCGT
GACTGAAGTACCTCGCGGCAAGCCATTTCCCGATGTCTTTTTGTTGGCCGCCGATCGCTTCGGGGTTAAT
CCTACGGCCTGCGCTGTGATCGAAGACACCCCCTTGGGAGTAGCGGCAGGCGTGGCGGCAGGAATGCAAG
TGTTTGGCTACGCGGGTTCCATGCCCGCTTGGCGTCTGCAAGAAGCCGGTGCCCATCTCATTTTTGACGA
TATGCGACTGCTGCCCAGTCTGCTCCAATCGTCGCCAAAAGATAACTCCACAGCATTGCCCAATCCCTAA
CCCCTGCTCGCGCCGCAACTACACACTAAACCGTTCCTGCGCGATCGCTCTTACTGTTGATGGCTCGTGC
TTAAAAACAATGCAACCCTAACCGTTTCAGCTGGTGATTTTCGGACGATTTGGCTTACAGGGATAACTGA
GAGTCAACAGCCTCTGTCCGTCATTGCACACCCATCCATGCACTGGGGACTTGACTCATGCTGAATCACA
TTTCCCTTGTCCATTGGGCGAGAGGGGAGGGGAATCTTCTGGACTCTTCACTAAGCGGCGATCGCAGGTT
CTTCTACCCAAGCAGTGGCGATCGCTTGATTGCAGTCTTCAATGCTGGCCTCTGCAGCCATCGCCGCCAC
CAAAGCATCGTAGGCGGGACGTTGTTGCTCCAGTAAAGTCTTCGCCCGTAACAATCCCCAGCGACTGCGT
AAATCCGCTTCGGCAGGATTGCGATCGAGTTGCCGCCACAGTTGTTTCCACTGGGCGCGATCGTCAGCTC
CCCCTTCCACGTTGCCGTAGACCAGTTGCTCTGCCGCTGCACCGGCCATCAACACCTGACACCACTGTTC
CAGCGATCGCTGACTGAGTTGCCCCTGTGCGGCTTCGGCTTCTAGCGCAGCTGCTTGGAACTGCACACCC
CCGCGACCAGGTTGTCCTTGGCGCAGCGCTTCCCACGCTGAGAGGGTGTAGCCCGTCACGGGTAACCGAT
ATCTGTACACCGCGGGGTACCACTAGTTACAGACAAGCTGTGACCGTCTCCGGGAGCTGCATGTGTCAGA
GGTTTTCACCGTCATCACCGAAACGCGCGAGGCAGCAGATCAATTCGCGCGCGAAGGCGAAGCGGCATGC
ATTTACGTTGACACCATCGAATGGTGCAAAACCTTTCGCGGTATGGCATGATAGCGCCCGGAAGAGAGTC
AATTCAGGGTGGTGAATGTGAAACCAGTAACGTTATACGATGTCGCAGAGTATGCCGGTGTCTCTTATCA
GACCGTTTCCCGCGTGGTGAACCAGGCCAGCCACGTTTCTGCGAAAACGCGGGAAAAAGTGGAAGCGGCG
ATGGCGGAGCTGAATTACATTCCCAACCGCGTGGCACAACAACTGGCGGGCAAACAGTCGTTGCTGATTG
GCGTTGCCACCTCCAGTCTGGCCCTGCACGCGCCGTCGCAAATTGTCGCGGCGATTAAATCTCGCGCCGA
TCAACTGGGTGCCAGCGTGGTGGTGTCGATGGTAGAACGAAGCGGCGTCGAAGCCTGTAAAGCGGCGGTG
CACAATCTTCTCGCGCAACGCGTCAGTGGGCTGATCATTAACTATCCGCTGGATGACCAGGATGCCATTG
CTGTGGAAGCTGCCTGCACTAATGTTCCGGCGTTATTTCTTGATGTCTCTGACCAGACACCCATCAACAG
TATTATTTTCTCCCATGAAGACGGTACGCGACTGGGCGTGGAGCATCTGGTCGCATTGGGTCACCAGCAA
ATCGCGCTGTTAGCGGGCCCATTAAGTTCTGTCTCGGCGCGTCTGCGTCTGGCTGGCTGGCATAAATATC
TCACTCGCAATCAAATTCAGCCGATAGCGGAACGGGAAGGCGACTGGAGTGCCATGTCCGGTTTTCAACA
AACCATGCAAATGCTGAATGAGGGCATCGTTCCCACTGCGATGCTGGTTGCCAACGATCAGATGGCGCTG
GGCGCAATGCGCGCCATTACCGAGTCCGGGCTGCGCGTTGGTGCGGATATCTCGGTAGTGGGATACGACG
ATACCGAAGACAGCTCATGTTATATCCCGCCGTTAACCACCATCAAACAGGATTTTCGCCTGCTGGGGCA
AACCAGCGTGGACCGCTTGCTGCAACTCTCTCAGGGCCAGGCGGTGAAGGGCAATCAGCTGTTGCCCGTC
TCACTGGTGAAAAGAAAAACCACCCTGGCGCCCAATACGCAAACCGCCTCTCCCCGCGCGTTGGCCGATT
CATTAATGCAGCTGGCACGACAGGTTTCCCGACTGGAAAGCGGGCAGTGAGCGCAACGCAATTAATGTGA
GTTAGCGCGAATTGATCTGGTTTGACAGCTTATCATCGACTGCACGGTGCACCAATGCTTCTGGCGTCAG
GCAGCCATCGGAAGCTGTGGTATGGCTGTGCAGGTCGTAAATCACTGCATAATTCGTGTCGCTCAAGGCG
CACTCCCGTTCTGGATAATGTTTTTTGCGCCGACATCATAACGGTTCTGGCAAATATTCTGAAATGAGCT
GTTGACAATTAATCATCCGGCTCGTATAATGTGTGGAATTGTGAGCGGATAACAATTTCACACAAGGAGG
AAAAAAAAATGTCTAGAGTGGCAGCTCAAAATCTCTACATTCTGCACATTCAGACCCATGGTCTGCTGCG
AGGGCAGAACTTGGAACTGGGGCGAGATGCCGACACCGGCGGGCAGACCAAGTACGTCTTAGAACTGGCT
CAAGCCCAAGCTAAATCCCCACAAGTCCAACAAGTCGACATCATCACCCGCCAAATCACCGACCCCCGCG
TCAGTGTTGGTTACAGTCAGGCGATCGAACCCTTTGCGCCCAAAGGTCGGATTGTCCGTTTGCCTTTTGG
CCCCAAACGCTACCTCCGTAAAGAGCTGCTTTGGCCCCATCTCTACACCTTTGCGGATGCAATTCTCCAA
TATCTGGCTCAGCAAAAGCGCACCCCGACTTGGATTCAGGCCCACTATGCTGATGCTGGCCAAGTGGGAT
CACTGCTGAGTCGCTGGTTGAATGTACCGCTAATTTTCACAGGGCATTCTCTGGGGCGGATCAAGCTAAA
AAAGCTGTTGGAGCAAGACTGGCCGCTTGAGGAAATTGAAGCGCAATTCAATATTCAACAGCGAATTGAT
GCGGAGGAGATGACGCTCACTCATGCTGACTGGATTGTCGCCAGCACTCAGCAGGAAGTGGAGGAGCAAT
ACCGCGTTTACGATCGCTACAACCCAGAGCGCAAGCTTGTCATTCCACCGGGTGTCGATACCGATCGCTT
CAGGTTTCAGCCCTTGGGCGATCGCGGTGTTGTTCTCCAACAGGAACTGAGCCGCTTTCTGCGCGACCCA
GAAAAACCTCAAATTCTCTGCCTCTGTCGCCCCGCACCTCGCAAAAATGTACCGGCGCTGGTGCGAGCCT
TTGGCGAACATCCTTGGCTGCGCAAAAAAGCCAACCTTGTCTTAGTACTGGGCAGCCGCCAAGACATCAA
CCAGATGGATCGCGGCAGTCGGCAGGTGTTCCAAGAGATTTTCCATCTGGTCGATCGCTACGACCTCTAC
GGCAGCGTCGCCTATCCCAAACAGCATCAGGCTGATGATGTGCCGGAGTTCTATCGCCTAGCGGCTCATT
CCGGCGGGGTATTCGTCAATCCGGCGCTGACCGAACCTTTTGGTTTGACAATTTTGGAGGCAGGAAGCTG
CGGCGTGCCGGTGGTGGCAACCCATGATGGCGGCCCCCAGGAAATTCTCAAACACTGTGATTTCGGCACT
TTAGTTGATGTCAGCCGACCCGCTAATATCGCGACTGCACTCGCCACCCTGCTGAGCGATCGCGATCTTT
GGCAGTGCTATCACCGCAATGGCATTGAAAAAGTTCCCGCCCATTACAGCTGGGATCAACATGTCAATAC
CCTGTTTGAGCGCATGGAAACGGTGGCTTTGCCTCGTCGTCGTGCTGTCAGTTTCGTACGGAGTCGCAAA
CGCTTGATTGATGCCAAACGCCTTGTCGTTAGTGACATCGACAACACACTGTTGGGCGATCGTCAAGGAC
TCGAGAATTTAATGACCTATCTCGATCAGTATCGCGATCATTTTGCCTTTGGAATTGCCACGGGGCGTCG
CCTAGACTCTGCCCAAGAAGTCTTGAAAGAGTGGGGCGTTCCTTCGCCAAACTTCTGGGTGACTTCCGTC
GGCAGCGAGATTCACTATGGCACCGATGCTGAACCGGATATCAGCTGGGAAAAGCATATCAATCGCAACT
GGAATCCTCAGCGAATTCGGGCAGTAATGGCACAACTACCCTTTCTTGAACTGCAGCCGGAAGAGGATCA
AACACCCTTCAAAGTCAGCTTCTTTGTCCGCGATCGCCACGAGACTGTGCTGCGAGAAGTACGGCAACAT
CTTCGCCGCCATCGCCTGCGGCTGAAGTCAATCTATTCCCATCAGGAGTTTCTTGACATTCTGCCGCTAG
CTGCCTCGAAAGGGGATGCGATTCGCCACCTCTCACTCCGCTGGCGGATTCCTCTTGAGAACATTTTGGT
GGCAGGCGATTCTGGTAACGATGAGGAAATGCTCAAGGGCCATAATCTCGGCGTTGTAGTTGGCAATTAC
TCACCGGAATTGGAGCCACTGCGCAGCTACGAGCGCGTCTATTTTGCTGAGGGCCACTATGCTAATGGCA
TTCTGGAAGCCTTAAAACACTATCGCTTTTTTGAGGCGATCGCTTAACCTTTTCAGTTAAAGATTGGGCG
ATCGCGTTGCTGCAATAGGTAGCG
Features (pLannotate 1.2.2; 21 found; start..end, strand, type, name):
     51..78      -  terminator     rrnB T2 terminator: transcription terminator T2 from the E. coli rrnB gene
    170..256     -  terminator     rrnB T1 terminator: Escherichia coli rrnB; transcription terminator T1 from the E. coli rrnB gene
    309..594     -  ncRNA          SSU rRNA bacteria: Accession: RF00177 - Bacterial small subunit ribosomal RNA
    716..1531    +  CDS            KanR: aminoglycoside phosphotransferase; aph(3')-Ia; confers resistance to kanamycin in bacteria or G418 (Geneticin®) in eukaryotes
   1672..1818    +  CDS            TRA2_ECOLX (fragment): Protein predicted: Swiss-Prot protein existence level 4. Required for transposition of transposon Tn903. From Escherichia coli.
   2327..2575    -  CDS            msbA (fragment): MSBA_SALTY - Experimental evidence at protein level: Swiss-Prot protein existence level 1. Involved in lipopolysaccharide (LPS) biosynthesis. Translocates lipid A-core from the inner to the outer leaflet of the inner membrane. Transmembrane domains (TMD) form a pore in the inner membrane and the ATP-binding domain (NBD) is responsible for energy generation. From Salmonella typhimurium (strain LT2 / SGSC1412 / ATCC 700720).
   2569..3476    +  CDS            TcR (fragment): tetracycline efflux protein; tet; confers resistance to tetracycline
   3718..4098    -  CDS            YPB1_ECOLX: Protein predicted: Swiss-Prot protein existence level 4. From Escherichia coli.
   4115..4306    +  CDS            rop: Rop protein, which maintains plasmids at low copy number; rop
   4408..4548    +  misc_feature   bom: basis of mobility region from pBR322
   4734..5322    -  rep_origin     ori: high-copy-number ColE1/pMB1/pBR322/pUC origin of replication
   5493..6353    -  CDS            AmpR: β-lactamase; bla; confers resistance to ampicillin, carbenicillin, and related antibiotics
   6354..6458    -  promoter       AmpR promoter: bla
   7075..7212    +  CDS            PUDP (fragment): HDHD1_HUMAN - Also known as DXF68S1E, FAM16AX, GS1, HDHD1, HDHD1A. Experimental evidence at protein level: Swiss-Prot protein existence level 1. Dephosphorylates pseudouridine 5'-phosphate, a potential intermediate in rRNA degradation. Pseudouridine is then excreted intact in urine. From Homo sapiens (Human).
   8116..8156    -  CDS            rop (fragment): Rop protein, which maintains plasmids at low copy number; rop
   8200..8277    +  promoter       lacIq promoter: lacI (mutant); In the lacIq allele, a single base change in the promoter boosts expression of the lacI gene about 10-fold.
   8278..9360    +  CDS            lacI: lac repressor; lacI; The lac repressor binds to the lac operator to inhibit transcription in E. coli. This inhibition can be relieved by adding lactose or isopropyl-β-D-thiogalactopyranoside (IPTG).
   9402..9419    +  promoter       tet promoter (fragment): E. coli promoter for tetracycline efflux protein gene
   9415..9516    -  CDS            yciV (fragment): RNAAM_ECOLI - Also known as trpH From Escherichia coli (strain K12).
   9592..9621    +  promoter       trc promoter: strong E. coli promoter; hybrid between the trp and lac UV5 promoters
   9625..9647    +  protein_bind   lac operator (fragment): The lac repressor binds to the lac operator to inhibit transcription in E. coli. This inhibition can be relieved by adding lactose or isopropyl-β-D-thiogalactopyranoside (IPTG). lac repressor encoded by lacI
