[The description below was written by a language model from this plasmid's Addgene catalogue record and pLannotate feature annotations shown in this document.]
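Description:
SPS-7942 is an 11,854-nt bacterial expression plasmid built on the NS2 backbone. It provides IPTG-inducible expression of sucrose phosphate synthase (SPS) from the cyanobacterium Synechococcus elongatus PCC 7942. It is propagated in E. coli on a pBR322-type replicon: the feature table shows a ColE1/pMB1 origin together with rop and the bom mobility region. These parts usually give a moderate copy number, although the record lists copy number as unknown. Kanamycin is the catalogued selection, matching an annotated aph(3')-Ia KanR gene. An intact AmpR gene with its promoter and a partial tetracycline-resistance fragment are also detected and appear to be remnants of the pBR322 scaffold.

The expression module consists of lacI driven by the lacIq promoter, followed by a trc promoter and a lac operator. The repressor keeps transcription off until IPTG is added. The SPS coding sequence itself is not annotated. It presumably lies in the unannotated stretch downstream of the operator, running to the end of the record and ahead of the rrnB T1 and T2 terminators near the start of the circular map, but the table does not confirm this. "NS2" conventionally refers to neutral site 2 of the S. elongatus chromosome, so the unannotated regions and weak fragment hits (msbA, PUDP) may be homology arms for genomic integration, with the KanR cassette and expression module between them; the record does not state this. The associated publication concerns an engineered sucrose sink and photochemical efficiency in cyanobacteria, which suggests use in raising sucrose biosynthetic capacity.
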