Addgene plasmid #80459: SPS-7942
Purpose: IPTG inducible expressoin of sucrose phosphate synthase derived from Synechococcus elongatus PCC 7942
Depositing lab: Daniel Ducat. Depositing organization: Michigan State University. Publication: Increased Photochemical Efficiency in Cyanobacteria via an Engineered Sucrose Sink. Abramson BW, Kachel B, Kramer DM, Ducat DC. Plant Cell Physiol. 2016 Oct 13. pii: pcw169. 10.1093/pcp/pcw169 PubMed 27742883.
Backbone
  Vector backbone: NS2
  Vector type: Bacterial Expression
Growth in bacteria
  Bacterial resistance: Kanamycin, 50 μg/mL
  Growth temperature: 30°C
  Growth strain: DH5alpha
  Copy number: Unknown
Gene/Insert
  Gene/Insert name: Sucrose phosphate synthase (alt names: SPS; sucrose phosphate phosphotase)
  Species: Synechococcus elongatus PCC 7942
Terms and licenses: Academic/Nonprofit Terms; Industry Terms: Not Available to Industry
How to cite: SPS-7942 was a gift from Daniel Ducat (Addgene plasmid # 80459 ; http://n2t.net/addgene:80459 ; RRID:Addgene_80459)
