>Addgene plasmid #80459 | SPS-7942 | addgene partial sequence | sequence record 155706 | pTac-F 5'-cggctcgtataatgtgtgga-3'
CCCATGGTCTGCTGCGAGGGCAGAACTTGGAACTGGGGCGAGATGCCGACACCGGCGGGCAGACCAAGTA
CGTCTTAGAACTGGCTCAAGCCCAAGCTAAATCCCCACAAGTCCAACAAGTCGACATCATCACCCGCCAA
ATCACCGACCCCCGCGTCAGTGTTGGTTACAGTCAGGCGATCGAACCCTTTGCGCCCAAAGGTCGGATTG
TCCGTTTGCCTTTTGGCCCCAAACGCTACCTCCGTAAAGAGCTGCTTTGGCCCCATCTCTACACCTTTGC
GGATGCAATTCTCCAATATCTGGCTCAGCAAAAGCGCACCCCGACTTGGATTCAGGCCCACTATGCTGAT
GCTGGCCAAGTGGGATCACTGCTGAGTCGCTGGTTGAATGTACCGCTAATTTTCACAGGGCATTCTCTGG
GGCGGATCAAGCTAAAAAAGCTGTTGGAGCAAGACTGGCCGCTTGAGGAAATTGAAGCGCAATTCAATAT
TCAACAGCGAATTGATGCGGAGGAGATGACGCTCACTCATGCTGACTGGATTGTCGCCAGCACTCAGCAG
GAAGTGGAGGAGCAATACCGCGTTTACGATCGCTACAACCCAGAGCGCAAGCTTGTCATTCCACCGGGTG
TCGATACCGATCGCTTCAGGTTTCAGCCCTTGGGCGATCGCGGTGTTGTTCTCCAACAGGA
